>Addgene plasmid #58096 | tdTomato-FYN-N-10 | depositor partial sequence | sequence record 89232 | insert sequence
GGACGGTCAGATCCGCTAGCGCCACCATGGGCTGTGTGCAATGTAAGGATAAAGAAGCAACAAAACTGAC
GGAGGAGAGGGACGGCAGCCTGAACCAGAGCTCTGGGTACCGCTATGGCACAGACCCCACCCCTCAGCAC
TACCCCAGCTTCGGTGTGACCTCCATCCCCAACTACAACAACTTCCACGCAGCCGGGGGCCAAGGACTCA
CCGTCTTTGGAGGTGTGAACTCTTCGTCTCATACGGGGACCTTGCGTACGAGAGGAGGAACAGGAGTGAC
ACTCTTTGTGGCCCTTTATGACTATGAAGCACGGACAGAAGATGACCTGAGTTTTCACAAAGGAGAAAAA
TTTCAAATATTGAACAGCTCGGAAGGAGATTGGTGGGAAGCCCGCTCCTTGACAACTGGAGAGACAGGTT
ACATTCCCAGCAATTATGTGGCTCCAGTTGACTCTATCCAGGCAGAAGAGTGGTACTTTGGAAAACTTGG
CCGAAAAGATGCTGAGCGACAGCTATTGTCCTTTGGAAACCCAAGAGGTACCTTTCTTATCCGCGAGAGT
GAAACCACCAAAGGTGCCTATTCACTTTCTATCCGTGATTGGGATGATATGAAAGGAGACCATGTCAAAC
ATTATAAAATTCGCAAACTTGACAATGGTGGATACTACATTACCACCCGGGCCCAGTTTGAAACACTTCA
GCAGCTTGTACAACATTACTCAGGTACCTGGAATGGAAACACAAAAGTAGCCATAAAGACTCTTAAACCA
GGCACAATGTCCCCCGAATCATTCCTTGAGGAAGCGCAGATCATGAAGAAGCTGAAGCACGACAAGCTGG
TCCAGCTCTATGCAGTGGTGTCTGAGGAGCCCATCTACATCGTCACCGAGTATATGAACAAAGGAAGTTT
ACTGGATTTCTTAAAAGATGGAGAAGGAAGAGCTCTGAAATTACCAAATCTTGTGGACATGGCAGCACAG
GTGGCTGCAGGAATGGCTTACATCGAGCGCATGAATTATATCCATAGAGATCTGCGATCAGCAAACATTC
TAGTGGGGAATGGACTCATATGCAAGATTGCTGACTTCGGATTGGCCCGATTGATAGAAGACAATGAGTA
CACAGCAAGACAAGGTGCAAAGTTCCCCATCAAGTGGACGGCCCCCGAGGCAGCCCTGTACGGGAGGTTC
ACAATCAAGTCTGACGTGTGGTCTTTTGGAATCTTACTCACAGAGCTGGTCACCAAAGGAAGAGTGCCAT
ACCCAGGCATGAACAACCGGGAGGTGCTGGAGCAGGTGGAGCGAGGCTACAGGATGCCCTGCCCGCAGGA
CTGCCCCATCTCTCTGCATGAGCTCATGATCCACTGCTGGAAAAAGGACCCTGAAGAACGCCCCACTTTT
GAGTACTTGCAGAGCTTCCTGGAAGACTACTTTACCGCGACAGAGCCCCAGTACCAACCTGGTGAAAACC
TGGCATCCAGCGGGGATCCACCGGTCGCCACCATGGTGAGCAAGGGCGAGGAGGTCATCAAAGAGTTCAT
GCGCTTCAAGGTGCGCATGGAGGGCTCCATGAACGGCCACGAGTTCGAGATCGAGGGCGAGGGCGAGGGC
CGCCCCTACGAGGGCACCCAGACCGCCAAGCTGAAGGTGACCAAGGGCGGCCCCCTGCCCTTCGCCTGGG
ACATCCTGTCCCCCCAGTTCATGTACGGCTCCAAGGCGTACGTGAAGCACCCCGCCGACATCCCCGATTA
CAAGAAGCTGTCCTTCCCCGAGGGCTTCAAGTGGGAGCGCGTGATGAACTTCGAGGACGGCGGTCTGGTG
ACCGTGACCCAGGACTCCTCCCTGCAGGACGGCACGCTGATCTACAAGGTGAAGATGCGCGGCACCAACT
TCCCCCCCGACGGCCCCGTAATGCAGAAGAAGACCATGGGCTGGGAGGCCTCCACCGAGCGCCTGTACCC
CCGCGACGGCGTGCTGAAGGGCGAGATCCACCAGGCCCTGAAGCTGAAGGACGGCGGCCACTACCTGGTG
GAGTTCAAGACCATCTACATGGCCAAGAAGCCCGTGCAACTGCCCGGCTACTACTACGTGGACACCAAGC
TGGACATCACCTCCCACAACGAGGACTACACCATCGTGGAACAGTACGAGCGCTCCGAGGGCCGCCACCA
CCTGTTCCTGGGGCATGGCACCGGCAGCACCGGCAGCGGCAGCTCCGGCACCGCCTCCTCCGAGGACAAC
AACATGGCCGTCATCAAAGAGTTCATGCGCTTCAAGGTGCGCATGGAGGGCTCCATGAACGGCCACGAGT
TCGAGATCGAGGGCGAGGGCGAGGGCCGCCCCTACGAGGGCACCCAGACCGCCAAGCTGAAGGTGACCAA
GGGCGGCCCCCTGCCCTTCGCCTGGGACATCCTGTCCCCCCAGTTCATGTACGGCTCCAAGGCGTACGTG
AAGCACCCCGCCGACATCCCCGATTACAAGAAGCTGTCCTTCCCCGAGGGCTTCAAGTGGGAGCGCGTGA
TGAACTTCGAGGACGGCGGTCTGGTGACCGTGACCCAGGACTCCTCCCTGCAGGACGGCACGCTGATCTA
CAAGGTGAAGATGCGCGGCACCAACTTCCCCCCCGACGGCCCCGTAATGCAGAAGAAGACCATGGGCTGG
GAGGCCTCCACCGAGCGCCTGTACCCCCGCGACGGCGTGCTGAAGGGCGAGATCCACCAGGCCCTGAAGC
TGAAGGACGGCGGCCACTACCTGGTGGAGTTCAAGACCATCTACATGGCCAAGAAGCCCGTGCAACTGCC
CGGCTACTACTACGTGGACACCAAGCTGGACATCACCTCCCACAACGAGGACTACACCATCGTGGAACAG
TACGAGCGCTCCGAGGGCCGCCACCACCTGTTCCTGTACGGCATGGACGAGCTGTACAAGTAAGCGGCCG
CGACTCTAGATCATAATCAGCCATACCACATT
