>Addgene plasmid #58096 | tdTomato-FYN-N-10 | addgene partial sequence | sequence record 196872 | Addgene Partial NGS Result
CGTTACATAACTTACGGTAAATGGCCCGCCTGGCTGACCGCCCAACGACCCCCGCCCATTGACGTCAATA
ATGACGTATGTTCCCATAGTAACGCCAATAGGGACTTTCCATTGACGTCAATGGGTGGAGTATTTACGGT
AAACTGCCCACTTGGCAGTACATCAAGTGTATCATATGCCAAGTACGCCCCCTATTGACGTCAATGACGG
TAAATGGCCCGCCTGGCATTATGCCCAGTACATGACCTTATGGGACTTTCCTACTTGGCAGTACATCTAC
GTATTAGTCATCGCTATTACCATGGTGATGCGGTTTTGGCAGTACATCAATGGGCGTGGATAGCGGTTTG
ACTCACGGGGATTTCCAAGTCTCCACCCCATTGACGTCAATGGGAGTTTGTTTTGGCACCAAAATCAACG
GGACTTTCCAAAATGTCGTAACAACTCCGCCCCATTGACGCAAATGGGCGGTAGGCGTGTACGGTGGGAG
GTCTATATAAGCAGAGCTGGTTTAGTGAACCGTCAGATCCGCTAGCGCCACCATGGGCTGTGTGCAATGT
AAGGATAAAGAAGCAACAAAACTGACGGAGGAGAGGGACGGCAGCCTGAACCAGAGCTCTGGGTACCGCT
ATGGCACAGACCCCACCCCTCAGCACTACCCCAGCTTCGGTGTGACCTCCATCCCCAACTACAACAACTT
CCACGCAGCCGGGGGCCAAGGACTCACCGTCTTTGGAGGTGTGAACTCTTCGTCTCATACGGGGACCTTG
CGTACGAGAGGAGGAACAGGAGTGACACTCTTTGTGGCCCTTTATGACTATGAAGCACGGACAGAAGATG
ACCTGAGTTTTCACAAAGGAGAAAAATTTCAAATATTGAACAGCTCGGAAGGAGATTGGTGGGAAGCCCG
CTCCTTGACAACTGGAGAGACAGGTTACATTCCCAGCAATTATGTGGCTCCAGTTGACTCTATCCAGGCA
GAAGAGTGGTACTTTGGAAAACTTGGCCGAAAAGATGCTGAGCGACAGCTATTGTCCTTTGGAAACCCAA
GAGGTACCTTTCTTATCCGCGAGAGTGAAACCACCAAAGGTGCCTATTCACTTTCTATCCGTGATTGGGA
TGATATGAAAGGAGACCATGTCAAACATTATAAAATTCGCAAACTTGACAATGGTGGATACTACATTACC
ACCCGGGCCCAGTTTGAAACACTTCAGCAGCTTGTACAACATTACTCAGGTACCTGGAATGGAAACACAA
AAGTAGCCATAAAGACTCTTAAACCAGGCACAATGTCCCCCGAATCATTCCTTGAGGAAGCGCAGATCAT
GAAGAAGCTGAAGCACGACAAGCTGGTCCAGCTCTATGCAGTGGTGTCTGAGGAGCCCATCTACATCGTC
ACCGAGTATATGAACAAAGGAAGTTTACTGGATTTCTTAAAAGATGGAGAAGGAAGAGCTCTGAAATTAC
CAAATCTTGTGGACATGGCAGCACAGGTGGCTGCAGGAATGGCTTACATCGAGCGCATGAATTATATCCA
TAGAGATCTGCGATCAGCAAACATTCTAGTGGGGAATGGACTCATATGCAAGATTGCTGACTTCGGATTG
GCCCGATTGATAGAAGACAATGAGTACACAGCAAGACAAGGTGCAAAGTTCCCCATCAAGTGGACGGCCC
CCGAGGCAGCCCTGTACGGGAGGTTCACAATCAAGTCTGACGTGTGGTCTTTTGGAATCTTACTCACAGA
GCTGGTCACCAAAGGAAGAGTGCCATACCCAGGCATGAACAACCGGGAGGTGCTGGAGCAGGTGGAGCGA
GGCTACAGGATGCCCTGCCCGCAGGACTGCCCCATCTCTCTGCATGAGCTCATGATCCACTGCTGGAAAA
AGGACCCTGAAGAACGCCCCACTTTTGAGTACTTGCAGAGCTTCCTGGAAGACTACTTTACCGCGACAGA
GCCCCAGTACCAACCTGGTGAAAACCTGGCATCCAGCGGGGATCCACCGGTCGCCACCATGGTGAGCAAG
GGCGAGGAGGTCATCAAAGAGTTCATGCGCTTCAAGGTGCGCATGGAGGGCTCCATGAACGGCCACGAGT
TCGAGATCGAGGGCGAGGGCGAGGGCCGCCCCTACGAGGGCACCCAGACCGCCAAGCTGAAGGTGACCAA
GGGCGGCCCCCTGCCCTTCGCCTGGGACATCCTGTCCCCCCAGTTCATGTACGGCTCCAAGGCGTACGTG
AAGCACCCCGCCGACATCCCCGATTACAAGAAGCTGTCCTTCCCCGAGGGCTTCAAGTGGGAGCGCGTGA
TGAACTTCGAGGACGGCGGTCTGGTGACCGTGACCCAGGACTCCTCCCTGCAGGACGGCACGCTGATCTA
CAAGGTGAAGATGCGCGGCACCAACTTCCCCCCCGACGGCCCCGTAATGCAGAAGAAGACCATGGGCTGG
GAGGCCTCCACCGAGCGCCTGTACCCCCGCGACGGCGTGCTGAAGGGCGAGATCCACCAGGCCCTGAAGC
TGAAGGACGGCGGCCACTACCTGGTGGAGTTCAAGACCATCTACATGGCCAAGAAGCCCGTGCAACTGCC
CGGCTACTACTACGTGGACACCAAGCTGGACATCACCTCCCACAACGAGGACTACACCATCGTGGAACAG
TACGAGCGCTCCGAGGGCCGCCACCACCTGTTCCTGTACGGCATGGACGAGCTGTACAAGTAAGCGGCCG
CGACTCTAGATCATAATCAGCCATACCACATTTGTAGAGGTTTTACTTGCTTTAAAAAACCTCCCACACC
TCCCCCTGAACCTGAAACATAAAATGAATGCAATTGTTGTTGTTAACTTGTTTATTGCAGCTTATAATGG
TTACAAATAAAGCAATAGCATCACAAATTTCACAAATAAAGCATTTTTTTCACTGCATTCTAGTTGTGGT
TTGTCCAAACTCATCAATGTATCTTAAGGCGTAAATTGTAAGCGTTAATATTTTGTTAAAATTCGCGTTA
AATTTTTGTTAAATCAGCTCATTTTTTAACCAATAGGCCGAAATCGGCAAAATCCCTTATAAATCAAAAG
AATAGACCGAGATAGGGT
[37 nt withheld, positions 3099-3135]
AAAGAACGTGGACTCCAACGTCAAAGG
[49 nt withheld, positions 3163-3211]
T
[91 nt withheld, positions 3213-3303]
G
[124 nt withheld, positions 3305-3428]
CAGGTGGCACTTTTCGGGGAAATGTGCGCGGAACCCCTATTTGTTTATTTTTCTAAATACATTCAAATAT
GTATCCGCTCATGAGACAATAACCCTGATAAATGCTTCAATAATATTGAAAAAGGAAGAGTCCTGAGGCG
GAAAGAACCAGCTGTGGAATGTGTGTCAGTTAGGGTGTGGAAAGTCCCCAGGCTCCCCAGCAGGCAGAAG
TATGCAAAGCATGCATCTCAATTAGTCAGCAACCAGGTGTGGAAAGTCCCCAGGCTCCCCAGCAGGCAGA
AGTATGCAAAGCATGCATCTCAATTAGTCAGCAACCATAGTCCCGCCCCTAACTCCGCCCATCCCGCCCC
TAACTCCGCCCAGTTCCGCCCATTCTCCGCCCCATGGCTGACTAATTTTTTTTATTTATGCAGAGGCCGA
GGCCGCCTCGGCCTCTGAGCTATTCCAGAAGTAGTGAGGAGGCTTTTTTGGAGGCCTAGGCTTTTGCAAA
GATCGATCAAGAGACAGGATGAGGATCGTTTCGCATGATTGAACAAGATGGATTGCACGCAGGTTCTCCG
GCCGCTTGGGTGGAGAGGCTATTCGGCTATGACTGGGCACAACAGACAATCGGCTGCTCTGATGCCGCCG
TGTTCCGGCTGTCAGCGCAGGGGCGCCCGGTTCTTTTTGTCAAGACCGACCTGTCCGGTGCCCTGAATGA
ACTGCAAGACGAGGCAGCGCGGCTATCGTGGCTGGCCACGACGGGCGTTCCTTGCGCAGCTGTGCTCGAC
GTTGTCACTGAAGCGGGAAGGGACTGGCTGCTATTGGGCGAAGTGCCGGGGCAGGATCTCCTGTCATCTC
ACCTTGCTCCTGCCGAGAAAGTATCCATCATGGCTGATGCAATGCGGCGGCTGCATACGCTTGATCCGGC
TACCTGCCCATTCGACCACCAAGCGAAACATCGCATCGAGCGAGCACGTACTCGGATGGAAGCCGGTCTT
GTCGATCAGGATGATCTGGACGAAGAGCATCAGGGGCTCGCGCCAGCCGAACTGTTCGCCAGGCTCAAGG
CGAGCATGCCCGACGGCGAGGATCTCGTCGTGACCCATGGCGATGCCTGCTTGCCGAATATCATGGTGGA
AAATGGCCGCTTTTCTGGATTCATCGACTGTGGCCGGCTGGGTGTGGCGGACCGCTATCAGGACATAGCG
TTGGCTACCCGTGATATTGCTGAAGAGCTTGGCGGCGAATGGGCTGACCGCTTCCTCGTGCTTTACGGTA
TCGCCGCTCCCGATTCGCAGCGCATCGCCTTCTATCGCCTTCTTGACGAGTTCTTCTGAGCGGGACTCTG
GGGTTCGAAATGACCGACCAAGCGACGCCCAACCTGCCATCACGAGATTTCGATTCCACCGCCGCCTTCT
ATGAAAGGTTGGGCTTCGGAATCGTTTTCCGGGACGCCGGCTGGATGATCCTCCAGCGCGGGGATCTCAT
GCTGGAGTTCTTCGCCCACCCTAGGGGGAGGCTAACTGAAACACGGAAGGAGACAATACCGGAAGGAACC
CGCGCTATGACGGCAATAAAAAGACAGAATAAAACGCACGGTGTTGGGTCGTTTGTTCATAAACGCGGGG
TTCGGTCCCAGGGCTGGCACTCTGTCGATACCCCACCGAGACCCCATTGGGGCCAATACGCCCGCGTTTC
TTCCTTTTCCCCACCCCACCCCCCAAGTTCGGGTGAAGGCCCAGGGCTCGCAGCCAACGTCGGGGCGGCA
GGCCCTGCCATAGCCTCAGGTTACTCATATATACTTTAGATTGATTTAAAACTTCATTTTTAATTTAAAA
GGATCTAGGTGAAGATCCTTTTTGATAATCTCATGACCAAAATCCCTTAACGTGAGTTTTCGTTCCACTG
AGCGTCAGACCCCGTAGAAAAGATCAAAGGATCTTCTTGAGATCCTTTTTTTCTGCGCGTAATCTGCTGC
TTGCAAACAAAAAAACCACCGCTACCAGCGGTGGTTTGTTTGCCGGATCAAGAGCTACCAACTCTTTTTC
CGAAGGTAACTGGCTTCAGCAGAGCGCAGATACCAAATACTGTTCTTCTAGTGTAGCCGTAGTTAGGCCA
CCACTTCAAGAACTCTGTAGCACCGCCTACATACCTCGCTCTGCTAATCCTGTTACCAGTGGCTGCTGCC
AGTGGCGATAAGTCGTGTCTTACCGGGTTGGACTCAAGACGATAGTTACCGGATAAGGCGCAGCGGTCGG
GCTGAACGGGGGGTTCGTGCACACAGCCCAGCTTGGAGCGAACGACCTACACCGAACTGAGATACCTACA
GCGTGAGCTATGAGAAAGCGCCACGCTTCCCGAAGGGAGAAAGGCGGACAGGTATCCGGTAAGCGGCAGG
GTCGGAACAGGAGAGCGCACGAGGGAGCTTCCAGGGGGAAACGCCTGGTATCTTTATAGTCCTGTCGGGT
TTCGCCACCTCTGACTTGAGCGTCGATTTTTGTGATGCTCGTCAGGGGGGCGGAGCCTATGGAAAAACGC
CAGCAACGCGGCCTTTTTACGGTTCCTGGCCTTTTGCTGGCCTTTTGCTCACATGTTCTTTCCTGCGTTA
TCCCCTGATTCTGTGGATAACCGTATTACCGCCATGCATTAGTTATTAATAGTAATCAATTACGGGGTCA
TTAGTTCATAGCCCATATATGGAGTTCCG
