[The description below was written by a language model from this plasmid's Addgene catalogue record.]
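Description:
tdTomato-FYN-N-10 is a mammalian expression plasmid built on the tdTomato-N1 backbone (about 4.75 kb without the insert), designed to produce a red fluorescent fusion of the human FYN kinase. It is maintained as a high-copy plasmid in E. coli under kanamycin selection. The backbone also provides a neomycin resistance marker, so transfected mammalian cells can be selected with G418 if stable expression is wanted. No feature table accompanies the record, so the origin of replication and the details of the resistance cassette are not explicitly listed.

The payload is the human FYN coding sequence (also known as SLK, SYN or p59-FYN), a membrane-associated Src-family tyrosine kinase, driven by the strong constitutive CMV promoter. FYN sits upstream of tdTomato, so the fluorescent protein is fused to the C-terminus of the kinase. This "N" arrangement leaves the kinase N-terminus free, which is generally important for Src-family proteins because their membrane attachment depends on N-terminal lipid modification. The "10" in the name probably refers to the length of the linker between the two parts, but the record does not confirm this. The use of an SV40 polyA reverse sequencing primer suggests an SV40 polyadenylation signal downstream of the fusion. tdTomato is a bright tandem-dimer red fluorescent protein, listed here with excitation at 554 nm and emission at 581 nm.

The stated purpose is localization: the construct serves as a fluorescent marker for a membrane-associated kinase, letting FYN distribution be visualised in live or fixed mammalian cells by fluorescence microscopy. The cloning method is recorded as unknown.
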