Addgene plasmid #58096: tdTomato-FYN-N-10
Purpose: Localization: Membrane Associated Kinase, Excitation: 554, Emission: 581
Depositing lab: Michael Davidson. Depositing organization: Florida State University, Tallahassee.
Backbone
  Vector backbone: tdTomato-N1
  Backbone size w/o insert (bp): 4750
  Vector type: Mammalian Expression
  Selectable markers: Neomycin (select with G418)
Growth in bacteria
  Bacterial resistance: Kanamycin, 50 μg/mL
  Growth temperature: 37°C
  Growth strain: DH5alpha
  Copy number: High Copy
Gene/Insert
  Gene/Insert name: FYN (alt name: NM_153048.1)
  Species: H. sapiens (human)
  Entrez Gene: FYN (a.k.a. SLK, SYN, p59-FYN)
  Promoter: CMV
  Tag / fusion protein: tdTomato (C terminal on backbone)
  Cloning method: Unknown
  Sequencing primers: 5′ CMV-F; 3′ SV40pA-R
Terms and licenses: Academic/Nonprofit Terms; Industry Terms: Not Available to Industry
Depositor comments: . Excitation = 554; Emission = 581
How to cite: tdTomato-FYN-N-10 was a gift from Michael Davidson (Addgene plasmid # 58096 ; http://n2t.net/addgene:58096 ; RRID:Addgene_58096)
